>Addgene plasmid #77018 | NRBP1 gRNA (BRDN0001145499) | addgene full sequence | sequence record 186956 | Addgene Assembled Sequence
CCCGGGTGCAAAGATGGATAAAGTTTTAAACAGAGAGGAATCTTTGCAGCTAATGGACCTTCTAGGTCTT
GAAAGGAGTGGGAATTGGCTCCGGTGCCCGTCAGTGGGCAGAGCGCACATCGCCCACAGTCCCCGAGAAG
TTGGGGGGAGGGGTCGGCAATTGATCCGGTGCCTAGAGAAGGTGGCGCGGGGTAAACTGGGAAAGTGATG
TCGTGTACTGGCTCCGCCTTTTTCCCGAGGGTGGGGGAGAACCGTATATAAGTGCAGTAGTCGCCGTGAA
CGTTCTTTTTCGCAACGGGTTTGCCGCCAGAACACAGGTAAGTGCCGTGTGTGGTTCCCGCGGGCCTGGC
CTCTTTACGGGTTATGGCCCTTGCGTGCCTTGAATTACTTCCACCTGGCTGCAGTACGTGATTCTTGATC
CCGAGCTTCGGGTTGGAAGTGGGTGGGAGAGTTCGAGGCCTTGCGCTTAAGGAGCCCCTTCGCCTCGTGC
TTGAGTTGAGGCCTGGCCTGGGCGCTGGGGCCGCCGCGTGCGAATCTGGTGGCACCTTCGCGCCTGTCTC
GCTGCTTTCGATAAGTCTCTAGCCATTTAAAATTTTTGATGACCTGCTGCGACGCTTTTTTTCTGGCAAG
ATAGTCTTGTAAATGCGGGCCAAGATCTGCACACTGGTATTTCGGTTTTTGGGGCCGCGGGCGGCGACGG
GGCCCGTGCGTCCCAGCGCACATGTTCGGCGAGGCGGGGCCTGCGAGCGCGGCCACCGAGAATCGGACGG
GGGTAGTCTCAAGCTGGCCGGCCTGCTCTGGTGCCTGGCCTCGCGCCGCCGTGTATCGCCCCGCCCTGGG
CGGCAAGGCTGGCCCGGTCGGCACCAGTTGCGTGAGCGGAAAGATGGCCGCTTCCCGGCCCTGCTGCAGG
GAGCTCAAAATGGAGGACGCGGCGCTCGGGAGAGCGGGCGGGTGAGTCACCCACACAAAGGAAAAGGGCC
TTTCCGTCCTCAGCCGTCGCTTCATGTGACTCCACGGAGTACCGGGCGCCGTCCAGGCACCTCGATTAGT
TCTCGAGCTTTTGGAGTACGTCGTCTTTAGGTTGGGGGGAGGGGTTTTATGCGATGGAGTTTCCCCACAC
TGAGTGGGTGGAGACTGAAGTTAGGCCAGCTTGGCACTTGATGTAATTCTCCTTGGAATTTGCCCTTTTT
GAGTTTGGATCTTGGTTCATTCTCAAGCCTCAGACAGTGGTTCAAAGTTTTTTTCTTCCATTTCAGGTGT
CGTGACGTACGGCCACCATGACCGAGTACAAGCCCACGGTGCGCCTCGCCACCCGCGACGACGTCCCCAG
GGCCGTACGCACCCTCGCCGCCGCGTTCGCCGACTACCCCGCCACGCGCCACACCGTCGATCCGGACCGC
CACATCGAGCGGGTCACCGAGCTGCAAGAACTCTTCCTCACGCGCGTCGGGCTCGACATCGGCAAGGTGT
GGGTCGCGGACGACGGCGCCGCCGTGGCGGTCTGGACCACGCCGGAGAGCGTCGAAGCGGGGGCGGTGTT
CGCCGAGATCGGCCCGCGCATGGCCGAGTTGAGCGGTTCCCGGCTGGCCGCGCAGCAACAGATGGAAGGC
CTCCTGGCGCCGCACCGGCCCAAGGAGCCCGCGTGGTTCCTGGCCACCGTCGGAGTCTCGCCCGACCACC
AGGGCAAGGGTCTGGGCAGCGCCGTCGTGCTCCCCGGAGTGGAGGCGGCCGAGCGCGCCGGGGTGCCCGC
CTTCCTGGAGACCTCCGCGCCCCGCAACCTCCCCTTCTACGAGCGGCTCGGCTTCACCGTCACCGCCGAC
GTCGAGGTGCCCGAAGGACCGCGCACCTGGTGCATGACCCGCAAGCCCGGTGCCTGAACGCGTTAAGTCG
ACAATCAACCTCTGGATTACAAAATTTGTGAAAGATTGACTGGTATTCTTAACTATGTTGCTCCTTTTAC
GCTATGTGGATACGCTGCTTTAATGCCTTTGTATCATGCTATTGCTTCCCGTATGGCTTTCATTTTCTCC
TCCTTGTATAAATCCTGGTTGCTGTCTCTTTATGAGGAGTTGTGGCCCGTTGTCAGGCAACGTGGCGTGG
TGTGCACTGTGTTTGCTGACGCAACCCCCACTGGTTGGGGCATTGCCACCACCTGTCAGCTCCTTTCCGG
GACTTTCGCTTTCCCCCTCCCTATTGCCACGGCGGAACTCATCGCCGCCTGCCTTGCCCGCTGCTGGACA
GGGGCTCGGCTGTTGGGCACTGACAATTCCGTGGTGTTGTCGGGGAAATCATCGTCCTTTCCTTGGCTGC
TCGCCTGTGTTGCCACCTGGATTCTGCGCGGGACGTCCTTCTGCTACGTCCCTTCGGCCCTCAATCCAGC
GGACCTTCCTTCCCGCGGCCTGCTGCCGGCTCTGCGGCCTCTTCCGCGTCTTCGCCTTCGCCCTCAGACG
AGTCGGATCTCCCTTTGGGCCGCCTCCCCGCGTCGACTTTAAGACCAATGACTTACAAGGCAGCTGTAGA
TCTTAGCCACTTTTTAAAAGAAAAGGGGGGACTGGAAGGGCTAATTCACTCCCAACGAAGACAAGATCTG
CTTTTTGCTTGTACTGGGTCTCTCTGGTTAGACCAGATCTGAGCCTGGGAGCTCTCTGGCTAACTAGGGA
ACCCACTGCTTAAGCCTCAATAAAGCTTGCCTTGAGTGCTTCAAGTAGTGTGTGCCCGTCTGTTGTGTGA
CTCTGGTAACTAGAGATCCCTCAGACCCTTTTAGTCAGTGTGGAAAATCTCTAGCAGTACGTATAGTAGT
TCATGTCATCTTATTATTCAGTATTTATAACTTGCAAAGAAATGAATATCAGAGAGTGAGAGGAACTTGT
TTATTGCAGCTTATAATGGTTACAAATAAAGCAATAGCATCACAAATTTCACAAATAAAGCATTTTTTTC
ACTGCATTCTAGTTGTGGTTTGTCCAAACTCATCAATGTATCTTATCATGTCTGGCTCTAGCTATCCCGC
CCCTAACTCCGCCCATCCCGCCCCTAACTCCGCCCAGTTCCGCCCATTCTCCGCCCCATGGCTGACTAAT
TTTTTTTATTTATGCAGAGGCCGAGGCCGCCTCGGCCTCTGAGCTATTCCAGAAGTAGTGAGGAGGCTTT
TTTGGAGGCCTAGGGACGTACCCAATTCGCCCTATAGTGAGTCGTATTACGCGCGCTCACTGGCCGTCGT
TTTACAACGTCGTGACTGGGAAAACCCTGGCGTTACCCAACTTAATCGCCTTGCAGCACATCCCCCTTTC
GCCAGCTGGCGTAATAGCGAAGAGGCCCGCACCGATCGCCCTTCCCAACAGTTGCGCAGCCTGAATGGCG
AATGGG
[124 nt withheld, positions 3367-3490]
C
[91 nt withheld, positions 3492-3582]
A
[49 nt withheld, positions 3584-3632]
CCTTTGACGTTGGAGTCCACGTTCTTT
[37 nt withheld, positions 3660-3696]
ACCCTATCTCGGTCTATTCTTTTGATTTATAAGGGATTTTGCCGATTTCGGCCTATTGGTTAAAAAATGA
GCTGATTTAACAAAAATTTAACGCGAATTTTAACAAAATATTAACGCTTACAATTTAGGTGGCACTTTTC
GGGGAAATGTGCGCGGAACCCCTATTTGTTTATTTTTCTAAATACATTCAAATATGTATCCGCTCATGAG
ACAATAACCCTGATAAATGCTTCAATAATATTGAAAAAGGAAGAGTATGAGTATTCAACATTTCCGTGTC
GCCCTTATTCCCTTTTTTGCGGCATTTTGCCTTCCTGTTTTTGCTCACCCAGAAACGCTGGTGAAAGTAA
AAGATGCTGAAGATCAGTTGGGTGCACGAGTGGGTTACATCGAACTGGATCTCAACAGCGGTAAGATCCT
TGAGAGTTTTCGCCCCGAAGAACGTTTTCCAATGATGAGCACTTTTAAAGTTCTGCTATGTGGCGCGGTA
TTATCCCGTATTGACGCCGGGCAAGAGCAACTCGGTCGCCGCATACACTATTCTCAGAATGACTTGGTTG
AGTACTCACCAGTCACAGAAAAGCATCTTACGGATGGCATGACAGTAAGAGAATTATGCAGTGCTGCCAT
AACCATGAGTGATAACACTGCGGCCAACTTACTTCTGACAACGATCGGAGGACCGAAGGAGCTAACCGCT
TTTTTGCACAACATGGGGGATCATGTAACTCGCCTTGATCGTTGGGAACCGGAGCTGAATGAAGCCATAC
CAAACGACGAGCGTGACACCACGATGCCTGTAGCAATGGCAACAACGTTGCGCAAACTATTAACTGGCGA
ACTACTTACTCTAGCTTCCCGGCAACAATTAATAGACTGGATGGAGGCGGATAAAGTTGCAGGACCACTT
CTGCGCTCGGCCCTTCCGGCTGGCTGGTTTATTGCTGATAAATCTGGAGCCGGTGAGCGTGGGTCTCGCG
GTATCATTGCAGCACTGGGGCCAGATGGTAAGCCCTCCCGTATCGTAGTTATCTACACGACGGGGAGTCA
GGCAACTATGGATGAACGAAATAGACAGATCGCTGAGATAGGTGCCTCACTGATTAAGCATTGGTAACTG
TCAGACCAAGTTTACTCATATATACTTTAGATTGATTTAAAACTTCATTTTTAATTTAAAAGGATCTAGG
TGAAGATCCTTTTTGATAATCTCATGACCAAAATCCCTTAACGTGAGTTTTCGTTCCACTGAGCGTCAGA
CCCCGTAGAAAAGATCAAAGGATCTTCTTGAGATCCTTTTTTTCTGCGCGTAATCTGCTGCTTGCAAACA
AAAAAACCACCGCTACCAGCGGTGGTTTGTTTGCCGGATCAAGAGCTACCAACTCTTTTTCCGAAGGTAA
CTGGCTTCAGCAGAGCGCAGATACCAAATACTGTTCTTCTAGTGTAGCCGTAGTTAGGCCACCACTTCAA
GAACTCTGTAGCACCGCCTACATACCTCGCTCTGCTAATCCTGTTACCAGTGGCTGCTGCCAGTGGCGAT
AAGTCGTGTCTTACCGGGTTGGACTCAAGACGATAGTTACCGGATAAGGCGCAGCGGTCGGGCTGAACGG
GGGGTTCGTGCACACAGCCCAGCTTGGAGCGAACGACCTACACCGAACTGAGATACCTACAGCGTGAGCT
ATGAGAAAGCGCCACGCTTCCCGAAGGGAGAAAGGCGGACAGGTATCCGGTAAGCGGCAGGGTCGGAACA
GGAGAGCGCACGAGGGAGCTTCCAGGGGGAAACGCCTGGTATCTTTATAGTCCTGTCGGGTTTCGCCACC
TCTGACTTGAGCGTCGATTTTTGTGATGCTCGTCAGGGGGGCGGAGCCTATGGAAAAACGCCAGCAACGC
GGCCTTTTTACGGTTCCTGGCCTTTTGCTGGCCTTTTGCTCACATGTTCTTTCCTGCGTTATCCCCTGAT
TCTGTGGATAACCGTATTACCGCCTTTGAGTGAGCTGATACCGCTCGCCGCAGCCGAACGACCGAGCGCA
GCGAGTCAGTGAGCGAGGAAGCGGAAGAGCGCCCAATACGCAAACCGCCTCTCCCCGCGCGTTGGCCGAT
TCATTAATGCAGCTGGCACGACAGGTTTCCCGACTGGAAAGCGGGCAGTGAGCGCAACGCAATTAATGTG
AGTTAGCTCACTCATTAGGCACCCCAGGCTTTACACTTTATGCTTCCGGCTCGTATGTTGTGTGGAATTG
TGAGCGGATAACAATTTCACACAGGAAACAGCTATGACCATGATTACGCCAAGCGCGCAATTAACCCTCA
CTAAAGGGAACAAAAGCTGGAGCTGCAAGCTTAATGTAGTCTTATGCAATACTCTTGTAGTCTTGCAACA
TGGTAACGATGAGTTAGCAACATGCCTTACAAGGAGAGAAAAAGCACCGTGCATGCCGATTGGTGGAAGT
AAGGTGGTACGATCGTGCCTTATTAGGAAGGCAACAGACGGGTCTGACATGGATTGGACGAACCACTGAA
TTGCCGCATTGCAGAGATATTGTATTTAAGTGCCTAGCTCGATACATAAACGGGTCTCTCTGGTTAGACC
AGATCTGAGCCTGGGAGCTCTCTGGCTAACTAGGGAACCCACTGCTTAAGCCTCAATAAAGCTTGCCTTG
AGTGCTTCAAGTAGTGTGTGCCCGTCTGTTGTGTGACTCTGGTAACTAGAGATCCCTCAGACCCTTTTAG
TCAGTGTGGAAAATCTCTAGCAGTGGCGCCCGAACAGGGACTTGAAAGCGAAAGGGAAACCAGAGGAGCT
CTCTCGACGCAGGACTCGGCTTGCTGAAGCGCGCACGGCAAGAGGCGAGGGGCGGCGACTGGTGAGTACG
CCAAAAATTTTGACTAGCGGAGGCTAGAAGGAGAGAGATGGGTGCGAGAGCGTCAGTATTAAGCGGGGGA
GAATTAGATCGCGATGGGAAAAAATTCGGTTAAGGCCAGGGGGAAAGAAAAAATATAAATTAAAACATAT
AGTATGGGCAAGCAGGGAGCTAGAACGATTCGCAGTTAATCCTGGCCTGTTAGAAACATCAGAAGGCTGT
AGACAAATACTGGGACAGCTACAACCATCCCTTCAGACAGGATCAGAAGAACTTAGATCATTATATAATA
CAGTAGCAACCCTCTATTGTGTGCATCAAAGGATAGAGATAAAAGACACCAAGGAAGCTTTAGACAAGAT
AGAGGAAGAGCAAAACAAAAGTAAGACCACCGCACAGCAAGCGGCCGCTGATCTTCAGACCTGGAGGAGG
AGATATGAGGGACAATTGGAGAAGTGAATTATATAAATATAAAGTAGTAAAAATTGAACCATTAGGAGTA
GCACCCACCAAGGCAAAGAGAAGAGTGGTGCAGAGAGAAAAAAGAGCAGTGGGAATAGGAGCTTTGTTCC
TTGGGTTCTTGGGAGCAGCAGGAAGCACTATGGGCGCAGCGTCAATGACGCTGACGGTACAGGCCAGACA
ATTATTGTCTGGTATAGTGCAGCAGCAGAACAATTTGCTGAGGGCTATTGAGGCGCAACAGCATCTGTTG
CAACTCACAGTCTGGGGCATCAAGCAGCTCCAGGCAAGAATCCTGGCTGTGGAAAGATACCTAAAGGATC
AACAGCTCCTGGGGATTTGGGGTTGCTCTGGAAAACTCATTTGCACCACTGCTGTGCCTTGGAATGCTAG
TTGGAGTAATAAATCTCTGGAACAGATTTGGAATCACACGACCTGGATGGAGTGGGACAGAGAAATTAAC
AATTACACAAGCTTAATACACTCCTTAATTGAAGAATCGCAAAACCAGCAAGAAAAGAATGAACAAGAAT
TATTGGAATTAGATAAATGGGCAAGTTTGTGGAATTGGTTTAACATAACAAATTGGCTGTGGTATATAAA
ATTATTCATAATGATAGTAGGAGGCTTGGTAGGTTTAAGAATAGTTTTTGCTGTACTTTCTATAGTGAAT
AGAGTTAGGCAGGGATATTCACCATTATCGTTTCAGACCCACCTCCCAACCCCGAGGGGACCCAGAGAGG
GCCTATTTCCCATGATTCCTTCATATTTGCATATACGATACAAGGCTGTTAGAGAGATAATTAGAATTAA
TTTGACTGTAAACACAAAGATATTAGTACAAAATACGTGACGTAGAAAGTAATAATTTCTTGGGTAGTTT
GCAGTTTTAAAATTATGTTTTAAAATGGACTATCATATGCTTACCGTAACTTGAAAGTATTTCGATTTCT
TGGCTTTATATATCTTGTGGAAAGGACGAAACACCGGCACTTCAAACAATGCTGGGGTTTTAGAGCTAGA
AATAGCAAGTTAAAATAAGGCTAGTCCGTTATCAACTTGAAAAAGTGGCACCGAGTCGGTGCTTTTTTAA
GCTTGGCGTAACTAGATCTTGAGACAAATGGCAGTATTCATCCACAATTTTAAAAGAAAAGGGGGGATTG
GGGGGTACAGTGCAGGGGAAAGAATAGTAGACATAATAGCAACAGACATACAAACTAAAGAATTACAAAA
ACAAATTACAAAAATTCAAAATTTTCGGGTTTATTACAGGGACAGCAGAGATCCACTTTGGCGCCGGCTC
GAGGGGG
Features (pLannotate 1.2.2; 29 found; start..end, strand, type, name):
     14..80      +  CDS            small t antigen (fragment): SV40 (simian virus 40) small t antigen
    106..317     +  promoter       EF-1α core promoter: core promoter for human elongation factor EF-1α
    318..1256    +  intron         EF-1α intron A: intron upstream of the start codon of human EF-1α
   1278..1877    +  CDS            PuroR (fragment): puromycin N-acetyltransferase; pac from Streptomyces; confers resistance to puromycin
   1893..2481    +  misc_feature   WPRE: woodchuck hepatitis virus posttranscriptional regulatory element
   2532..2551    +  misc_feature   cPPT/CTS (fragment): central polypurine tract and central termination sequence of HIV-1
   2553..2786    +  LTR            3' LTR (ΔU3): self-inactivating 3' long terminal repeat (LTR) from HIV-1
   2864..2985    +  polyA_signal   SV40 poly(A) signal: SV40 polyadenylation signal
   3025..3160    +  rep_origin     SV40 ori: SV40 origin of replication
   3181..3199    -  promoter       T7 promoter: promoter for bacteriophage T7 RNA polymerase
   3207..3362    +  CDS            lacZα (fragment): LacZα fragment of β-galactosidase; lacZ fragment
   3367..3795    +  rep_origin     f1 ori (sequence partly withheld): f1 bacteriophage origin of replication; arrow indicates direction of (+) strand synthesis
   3848..3952    +  promoter       AmpR promoter: bla
   3953..4813    +  CDS            AmpR: β-lactamase; bla; confers resistance to ampicillin, carbenicillin, and related antibiotics
   4984..5572    +  rep_origin     ori: high-copy-number ColE1/pMB1/pBR322/pUC origin of replication
   5755..5847    +  CDS            lacI (fragment): lac repressor; lacI; The lac repressor binds to the lac operator to inhibit transcription in E. coli. This inhibition can be relieved by adding lactose or isopropyl-β-D-thiogalactopyranoside (IPTG).
   5860..5881    +  protein_bind   CAP binding site: CAP binding activates transcription in the presence of cAMP. E. coli catabolite activator protein
   5896..5926    +  promoter       lac promoter: promoter for the E. coli lac operon
   5934..5950    +  protein_bind   lac operator: The lac repressor binds to the lac operator to inhibit transcription in E. coli. This inhibition can be relieved by adding lactose or isopropyl-β-D-thiogalactopyranoside (IPTG). lac repressor encoded by lacI
   5995..6013    +  promoter       T3 promoter: promoter for bacteriophage T3 RNA polymerase
   6041..6267    +  promoter       RSV promoter: Rous sarcoma virus enhancer/promoter
   6268..6448    +  LTR            5' LTR (truncated): truncated 5' long terminal repeat (LTR) from HIV-1
   6495..6620    +  misc_feature   HIV-1 Ψ: packaging signal of human immunodeficiency virus type 1
   6604..6967    +  CDS            HIV-1 gag (fragment): gag protein from human immunodeficiency virus 1; gag
   7113..7346    +  misc_feature   RRE: The Rev response element (RRE) of HIV-1 allows for Rev-dependent mRNA export from the nucleus to the cytoplasm.
   7723..7749    +  CDS            Rev (fragment): human immunodeficiency virus 1 (HIV-1) Rev protein; rev; enhances nuclear export of unspliced and incompletely spliced viral mRNAs
   7753..7993    +  promoter       U6 promoter: RNA polymerase III promoter for human U6 snRNA
   8023..8098    +  misc_RNA       gRNA scaffold: guide RNA scaffold for the Streptococcus pyogenes CRISPR/Cas9 system
   8154..8271    +  misc_feature   cPPT/CTS: central polypurine tract and central termination sequence of HIV-1
