[The description below was written by a language model from this plasmid's Addgene catalogue record and pLannotate feature annotations shown in this document.]
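Description:
NRBP1 gRNA (BRDN0001145499) is a third-generation lentiviral CRISPR guide plasmid built on the lentiGuide-Puro backbone, carrying a single guide RNA directed against human NRBP1 (designed against the NM_013392.2 reference transcript). The assembled sequence is 8,323 nt. In bacteria it is maintained as a high-copy plasmid through a ColE1/pUC-type origin and selected with ampicillin via the β-lactamase gene. An f1 origin, an SV40 origin and remnants of lac and phage-promoter elements are also annotated in the backbone.

The lentiviral transfer cassette begins with an RSV promoter fused to a truncated HIV-1 5' LTR, which allows Tat-independent production of the genomic RNA. This is followed by the Ψ packaging signal, a gag fragment and the Rev response element for Rev-dependent nuclear export. Downstream, a human U6 RNA polymerase III promoter drives the NRBP1-specific spacer joined to the Streptococcus pyogenes Cas9 gRNA scaffold, with a cPPT/CTS element after it to aid nuclear import of the viral genome. A second unit uses the EF-1α core promoter with its intron A to express puromycin N-acetyltransferase, giving puromycin selection of transduced mammalian cells. WPRE enhances transcript expression, and a ΔU3 self-inactivating 3' LTR closes the provirus.

The plasmid does not encode Cas9, so it is meant to be used with a separate Cas9 vector or in cells that already express Cas9. It belongs to a human kinome gRNA collection associated with work on optimised sgRNA design, and it is suited to NRBP1 knockout by lentiviral delivery.
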