Addgene plasmid #77018: NRBP1 gRNA (BRDN0001145499)
Purpose: 3rd generation lentiviral gRNA plasmid targeting human NRBP1
Depositing lab: John Doench & David Root. Depositing organization: Broad Institute. Publication: Optimized sgRNA design to maximize activity and minimize off-target effects of CRISPR-Cas9. Doench JG, Fusi N, Sullender M, Hegde M, Vaimberg EW, Donovan KF, Smith I, Tothova Z, Wilen C, Orchard R, Virgin HW, Listgarten J, Root DE. Nat Biotechnol. 2016 Jan 18. doi: 10.1038/nbt.3437. PubMed 26780180.
Backbone
  Vector backbone: lentiGuide-Puro
  Backbone manufacturer: Zhang Lab (Addgene plasmid # 52963)
  Vector type: Mammalian Expression, Lentiviral, CRISPR
  Selectable markers: Puromycin
Growth in bacteria
  Bacterial resistance: Ampicillin, 100 μg/mL
  Growth temperature: 37°C
  Growth strain: DH5alpha
  Copy number: High Copy
Gene/Insert
  Gene/Insert name: NRBP1 (alt names: NRBP1; NM_013392.2)
  gRNA/shRNA sequence: GCACTTCAAACAATGCTGGG
  Species: H. sapiens (human)
  Entrez Gene: NRBP1 (a.k.a. BCON3, MADM, MUDPNP, NRBP)
  Promoter: hU6
  Cloning method: Unknown
  Sequencing primers: 5′ U6-F; 3′ pS2-R
Terms and licenses: Academic/Nonprofit Terms; Industry Terms: Not Available to Industry
Depositor comments: The gRNA was designed to target the following Genbank reference sequence(s): NM_013392.2. Note that this plasmid does NOT contain Cas9. It should be used in conjunction with lentiCas9-Blast (Addgene #52962) or otherwise with cell lines already expressing Cas9. Browse the full kinome gRNA library at http://www.addgene.org/pooled-library/broadgpp-human-kinome/ or visit http://www.broadinstitute.org/rnai/public/ for detailed protocols and information.
How to cite: NRBP1 gRNA (BRDN0001145499) was a gift from John Doench & David Root (Addgene plasmid # 77018 ; http://n2t.net/addgene:77018 ; RRID:Addgene_77018)
