>Addgene plasmid #77018 | NRBP1 gRNA (BRDN0001145499) | depositor partial sequence | sequence record 144478 | Target Sequence
GCACTTCAAACAATGCTGGG
