>Addgene plasmid #77018 | NRBP1 gRNA (BRDN0001145499) | addgene partial sequence | sequence record 186955 | hU6-F
GTAGAAAGTAATAATTTCTTGGGTAGTTTGCAGTTTTAAAATTATGTTTTAAAATGGACTATCATATGCT
TACCGTAACTTGAAAGTATTTCGATTTCTTGGCTTTATATATCTTGTGGAAAGGACGAAACACCGGCACT
TCAAACAATGCTGGGGTTTTAGAGCTAGAAATAGCAAGTTAAAATAAGGCTAGTCCGTTATCAACTTGAA
AAAGTGGCACCGAGTCGGTGCTTTTTTAAGCTTGGCGTAACTAGATCTTGAGACAAATGGCAGTATTCAT
CCACAATTTTAAAAGAAAAGGGGGGATTGGGGGGTACAGTGCAGGGGAAAGAATAGTAGACATAATAGCA
ACAGACATACAAACTAAAGAATTACAAAAACAAATTACAAAAATTCAAAATTTTCGGGTTTATTACAGGG
ACAGCAGAGATCCACTTTGGCGCCGGCTCGAGGGGGCCCGGGTGCAAAGATGGATAAAGTTTTAAACAGA
GAGGAATCTTTGCAGCTAATGGACCTTCTAGGTCTTGAAAGGAGTGGGAATTGGCTCCGGTGCCCGTCAG
TGGGCAGAGC
